>Addgene plasmid #161058 | pDONR221-FLVCR1_STOP | depositor full sequence | sequence record 312050 | Full Sequence
CTTTCCTGCGTTATCCCCTGATTCTGTGGATAACCGTATTACCGCCTTTGAGTGAGCTGATACCGCTCGC
CGCAGCCGAACGACCGAGCGCAGCGAGTCAGTGAGCGAGGAAGCGGAAGAGCGCCCAATACGCAAACCGC
CTCTCCCCGCGCGTTGGCCGATTCATTAATGCAGCTGGCACGACAGGTTTCCCGACTGGAAAGCGGGCAG
TGAGCGCAACGCAATTAATACGCGTACCGCTAGCCAGGAAGAGTTTGTAGAAACGCAAAAAGGCCATCCG
TCAGGATGGCCTTCTGCTTAGTTTGATGCCTGGCAGTTTATGGCGGGCGTCCTGCCCGCCACCCTCCGGG
CCGTTGCTTCACAACGTTCAAATCCGCTCCCGGCGGATTTGTCCTACTCAGGAGAGCGTTCACCGACAAA
CAACAGATAAAACGAAAGGCCCAGTCTTCCGACTGAGCCTTTCGTTTTATTTGATGCCTGGCAGTTCCCT
ACTCTCGCGTTAACGCTAGCATGGATGTTTTCCCAGTCACGACGTTGTAAAACGACGGCCAGTCTTAAGC
TCGGGCCCCAAATAATGATTTTATTTTGACTGATAGTGACCTGTTCGTTGCAACACATTGATGAGCAATG
CTTTTTTATAATGCCAACTTTGTACAAAAAAGCAGGCTCCACCATGGCCAGGCCCGACGATGAGGAGGGA
GCAGCAGTGGCACCTGGACACCCACTGGCCAAGGGCTATCTGCCACTGCCTAGGGGAGCACCTGTGGGCA
AGGAGAGCGTGGAGCTGCAGAATGGCCCAAAGGCAGGCACCTTCCCTGTGAACGGAGCACCAAGGGACTC
CCTGGCAGCAGCATCTGGCGTGCTGGGAGGACCCCAGACACCTCTGGCCCCAGAGGAGGAGACCCAGGCA
AGGCTGCTGCCAGCAGGAGCAGGAGCCGAGACACCTGGAGCAGAGAGCTCCCCACTGCCACTGACCGCCC
TGAGCCCTCGGAGATTCGTGGTGCTGCTGATCTTTTCTCTGTACAGCCTGGTGAATGCCTTTCAGTGGAT
CCAGTATTCCATCATCTCTAACGTGTTCGAGGGCTTTTACGGCGTGACCCTGCTGCACATCGACTGGCTG
TCCATGGTGTACATGCTGGCCTATGTGCCCCTGATCTTCCCTGCCACCTGGCTGCTGGATACAAGGGGAC
TGAGACTGACAGCCCTGCTGGGATCTGGCCTGAATTGCCTGGGCGCCTGGATCAAGTGTGGCAGCGTGCA
GCAGCACCTGTTTTGGGTGACCATGCTGGGACAGTGCCTGTGCTCCGTGGCACAGGTGTTCATCCTGGGA
CTGCCAAGCAGGATCGCATCCGTGTGGTTTGGACCAAAGGAGGTGTCTACCGCATGCGCAACAGCCGTGC
TGGGAAATCAGCTGGGAACAGCAGTGGGCTTCCTGCTGCCACCTGTGCTGGTGCCCAACACCCAGAATGA
CACAAACCTGCTGGCCTGTAACATCAGCACCATGTTTTATGGCACATCCGCCGTGGCCACCCTGCTGTTC
ATCCTGACCGCCATCGCCTTTAAGGAGAAGCCAAGGTACCCACCATCTCAGGCACAGGCCGCCCTGCAGG
ATAGCCCTCCAGAGGAGTACTCTTATAAGAAGAGCATCAGAAATCTGTTCAAGAACATCCCCTTTGTGCT
GCTGCTGATCACATACGGCATCATGACCGGCGCCTTCTATTCCGTGTCTACACTGCTGAATCAGATGATC
CTGACCTACTATGAGGGAGAGGAGGTGAACGCAGGAAGGATCGGACTGACCCTGGTGGTGGCAGGAATGG
TGGGAAGCATCCTGTGCGGCCTGTGGCTGGACTACACCAAGACATATAAGCAGACCACACTGATCGTGTA
TATCCTGTCCTTCATCGGCATGGTCATCTTCACCTTCACCCTGGATCTGAGATACATCATCATCGTGTTT
GTGACAGGCGGCGTGCTGGGCTTCTTTATGACCGGCTATCTGCCCCTGGGCTTCGAGTTTGCCGTGGAGA
TCACATACCCTGAGTCCGAGGGCACCTCTAGCGGCCTGCTGAATGCCTCTGCCCAGATCTTCGGCATCCT
GTTTACACTGGCCCAGGGCAAGCTGACCTCTGATTACGGCCCTAAGGCCGGCAACATCTTCCTGTGCGTG
TGGATGTTTATCGGCATCATCCTGACAGCCCTGATCAAGTCCGACCTGAGGCGCCACAACATCAATATCG
GCATCACCAACGTGGATGTGAAGGCCATCCCAGCCGACAGCCCCACAGATCAGGAGCCAAAGACCGTGAT
GCTGTCCAAGCAGAGCGAGTCCGCCATCTAAGACCCAGCTTTCTTGTACAAAGTTGGCATTATAAGAAAG
CATTGCTTATCAATTTGTTGCAACGAACAGGTCACTATCAGTCAAAATAAAATCATTATTTGCCATCCAG
CTGATATCCCCTATAGTGAGTCGTATTACATGGTCATAGCTGTTTCCTGGCAGCTCTGGCCCGTGTCTCA
AAATCTCTGATGTTACATTGCACAAGATAAAATAATATCATCATGAACAATAAAACTGTCTGCTTACATA
AACAGTAATACAAGGGGTGTTATGAGCCATATTCAACGGGAAACGTCGAGGCCGCGATTAAATTCCAACA
TGGATGCTGATTTATATGGGTATAAATGGGCTCGCGATAATGTCGGGCAATCAGGTGCGACAATCTATCG
CTTGTATGGGAAGCCCGATGCGCCAGAGTTGTTTCTGAAACATGGCAAAGGTAGCGTTGCCAATGATGTT
ACAGATGAGATGGTCAGACTAAACTGGCTGACGGAATTTATGCCTCTTCCGACCATCAAGCATTTTATCC
GTACTCCTGATGATGCATGGTTACTCACCACTGCGATCCCCGGAAAAACAGCATTCCAGGTATTAGAAGA
ATATCCTGATTCAGGTGAAAATATTGTTGATGCGCTGGCAGTGTTCCTGCGCCGGTTGCATTCGATTCCT
GTTTGTAATTGTCCTTTTAACAGCGATCGCGTATTTCGTCTCGCTCAGGCGCAATCACGAATGAATAACG
GTTTGGTTGATGCGAGTGATTTTGATGACGAGCGTAATGGCTGGCCTGTTGAACAAGTCTGGAAAGAAAT
GCATAAACTTTTGCCATTCTCACCGGATTCAGTCGTCACTCATGGTGATTTCTCACTTGATAACCTTATT
TTTGACGAGGGGAAATTAATAGGTTGTATTGATGTTGGACGAGTCGGAATCGCAGACCGATACCAGGATC
TTGCCATCCTATGGAACTGCCTCGGTGAGTTTTCTCCTTCATTACAGAAACGGCTTTTTCAAAAATATGG
TATTGATAATCCTGATATGAATAAATTGCAGTTTCATTTGATGCTCGATGAGTTTTTCTAATCAGAATTG
GTTAATTGGTTGTAACACTGGCAGAGCATTACGCTGACTTGACGGGACGGCGCAAGCTCATGACCAAAAT
CCCTTAACGTGAGTTACGCGTCGTTCCACTGAGCGTCAGACCCCGTAGAAAAGATCAAAGGATCTTCTTG
AGATCCTTTTTTTCTGCGCGTAATCTGCTGCTTGCAAACAAAAAAACCACCGCTACCAGCGGTGGTTTGT
TTGCCGGATCAAGAGCTACCAACTCTTTTTCCGAAGGTAACTGGCTTCAGCAGAGCGCAGATACCAAATA
CTGTTCTTCTAGTGTAGCCGTAGTTAGGCCACCACTTCAAGAACTCTGTAGCACCGCCTACATACCTCGC
TCTGCTAATCCTGTTACCAGTGGCTGCTGCCAGTGGCGATAAGTCGTGTCTTACCGGGTTGGACTCAAGA
CGATAGTTACCGGATAAGGCGCAGCGGTCGGGCTGAACGGGGGGTTCGTGCACACAGCCCAGCTTGGAGC
GAACGACCTACACCGAACTGAGATACCTACAGCGTGAGCTATGAGAAAGCGCCACGCTTCCCGAAGGGAG
AAAGGCGGACAGGTATCCGGTAAGCGGCAGGGTCGGAACAGGAGAGCGCACGAGGGAGCTTCCAGGGGGA
AACGCCTGGTATCTTTATAGTCCTGTCGGGTTTCGCCACCTCTGACTTGAGCGTCGATTTTTGTGATGCT
CGTCAGGGGGGCGGAGCCTATGGAAAAACGCCAGCAACGCGGCCTTTTTACGGTTCCTGGCCTTTTGCTG
GCCTTTTGCTCACATGTT
Features (pLannotate 1.2.2; 10 found; start..end, strand, type, name):
    121..213     +  CDS            lacI (fragment): lac repressor; lacI; The lac repressor binds to the lac operator to inhibit transcription in E. coli. This inhibition can be relieved by adding lactose or isopropyl-β-D-thiogalactopyranoside (IPTG).
    268..295     -  terminator     rrnB T2 terminator: transcription terminator T2 from the E. coli rrnB gene
    427..470     +  terminator     rrnB T1 terminator: Escherichia coli rrnB; transcription terminator T1 from the E. coli rrnB gene
    517..553     -  CDS            lacZα (fragment): LacZα fragment of β-galactosidase; lacZ fragment
    569..668     +  protein_bind   attL1: mutant version of attL; recombination site for the Gateway® LR reaction LR Clonase™
    674..2338    +  CDS            FLVCR1: FLVC1_HUMAN - Also known as FLVCR. Experimental evidence at protein level: Swiss-Prot protein existence level 1. [Isoform 2]: Heme transporter that promotes heme efflux from the mitochondrion to the cytoplasm. Essential for erythroid differentiation. From Homo sapiens (Human).
   2343..2442    -  protein_bind   attL2: mutant version of attL; recombination site for the Gateway® LR reaction LR Clonase™
   2460..2478    -  promoter       T7 promoter: promoter for bacteriophage T7 RNA polymerase
   2612..3421    +  CDS            KanR: aminoglycoside phosphotransferase; aph(3')-Ia; confers resistance to kanamycin in bacteria or G418 (Geneticin®) in eukaryotes
   3568..4156    +  rep_origin     ori: high-copy-number ColE1/pMB1/pBR322/pUC origin of replication
