>Addgene plasmid #161058 | pDONR221-FLVCR1_STOP | addgene full sequence | sequence record 334648 | Addgene NGS Result
CAAATAATGATTTTATTTTGACTGATAGTGACCTGTTCGTTGCAACACATTGATGAGCAATGCTTTTTTA
TAATGCCAACTTTGTACAAAAAAGCAGGCTCCACCATGGCCAGGCCCGACGATGAGGAGGGAGCAGCAGT
GGCACCTGGACACCCACTGGCCAAGGGCTATCTGCCACTGCCTAGGGGAGCACCTGTGGGCAAGGAGAGC
GTGGAGCTGCAGAATGGCCCAAAGGCAGGCACCTTCCCTGTGAACGGAGCACCAAGGGACTCCCTGGCAG
CAGCATCTGGCGTGCTGGGAGGACCCCAGACACCTCTGGCCCCAGAGGAGGAGACCCAGGCAAGGCTGCT
GCCAGCAGGAGCAGGAGCCGAGACACCTGGAGCAGAGAGCTCCCCACTGCCACTGACCGCCCTGAGCCCT
CGGAGATTCGTGGTGCTGCTGATCTTTTCTCTGTACAGCCTGGTGAATGCCTTTCAGTGGATCCAGTATT
CCATCATCTCTAACGTGTTCGAGGGCTTTTACGGCGTGACCCTGCTGCACATCGACTGGCTGTCCATGGT
GTACATGCTGGCCTATGTGCCCCTGATCTTCCCTGCCACCTGGCTGCTGGATACAAGGGGACTGAGACTG
ACAGCCCTGCTGGGATCTGGCCTGAATTGCCTGGGCGCCTGGATCAAGTGTGGCAGCGTGCAGCAGCACC
TGTTTTGGGTGACCATGCTGGGACAGTGCCTGTGCTCCGTGGCACAGGTGTTCATCCTGGGACTGCCAAG
CAGGATCGCATCCGTGTGGTTTGGACCAAAGGAGGTGTCTACCGCATGCGCAACAGCCGTGCTGGGAAAT
CAGCTGGGAACAGCAGTGGGCTTCCTGCTGCCACCTGTGCTGGTGCCCAACACCCAGAATGACACAAACC
TGCTGGCCTGTAACATCAGCACCATGTTTTATGGCACATCCGCCGTGGCCACCCTGCTGTTCATCCTGAC
CGCCATCGCCTTTAAGGAGAAGCCAAGGTACCCACCATCTCAGGCACAGGCCGCCCTGCAGGATAGCCCT
CCAGAGGAGTACTCTTATAAGAAGAGCATCAGAAATCTGTTCAAGAACATCCCCTTTGTGCTGCTGCTGA
TCACATACGGCATCATGACCGGCGCCTTCTATTCCGTGTCTACACTGCTGAATCAGATGATCCTGACCTA
CTATGAGGGAGAGGAGGTGAACGCAGGAAGGATCGGACTGACCCTGGTGGTGGCAGGAATGGTGGGAAGC
ATCCTGTGCGGCCTGTGGCTGGACTACACCAAGACATATAAGCAGACCACACTGATCGTGTATATCCTGT
CCTTCATCGGCATGGTCATCTTCACCTTCACCCTGGATCTGAGATACATCATCATCGTGTTTGTGACAGG
CGGCGTGCTGGGCTTCTTTATGACCGGCTATCTGCCCCTGGGCTTCGAGTTTGCCGTGGAGATCACATAC
CCTGAGTCCGAGGGCACCTCTAGCGGCCTGCTGAATGCCTCTGCCCAGATCTTCGGCATCCTGTTTACAC
TGGCCCAGGGCAAGCTGACCTCTGATTACGGCCCTAAGGCCGGCAACATCTTCCTGTGCGTGTGGATGTT
TATCGGCATCATCCTGACAGCCCTGATCAAGTCCGACCTGAGGCGCCACAACATCAATATCGGCATCACC
AACGTGGATGTGAAGGCCATCCCAGCCGACAGCCCCACAGATCAGGAGCCAAAGACCGTGATGCTGTCCA
AGCAGAGCGAGTCCGCCATCTAAGACCCAGCTTTCTTGTACAAAGTTGGCATTATAAGAAAGCATTGCTT
ATCAATTTGTTGCAACGAACAGGTCACTATCAGTCAAAATAAAATCATTATTTGCCATCCAGCTGATATC
CCCTATAGTGAGTCGTATTACATGGTCATAGCTGTTTCCTGGCAGCTCTGGCCCGTGTCTCAAAATCTCT
GATGTTACATTGCACAAGATAAAAATATATCATCATGAACAATAAAACTGTCTGCTTACATAAACAGTAA
TACAAGGGGTGTTATGAGCCATATTCAACGGGAAACGTCGAGGCCGCGATTAAATTCCAACATGGATGCT
GATTTATATGGGTATAAATGGGCTCGCGATAATGTCGGGCAATCAGGTGCGACAATCTATCGCTTGTATG
GGAAGCCCGATGCGCCAGAGTTGTTTCTGAAACATGGCAAAGGTAGCGTTGCCAATGATGTTACAGATGA
GATGGTCAGACTAAACTGGCTGACGGAATTTATGCCTCTTCCGACCATCAAGCATTTTATCCGTACTCCT
GATGATGCATGGTTACTCACCACTGCGATCCCCGGAAAAACAGCATTCCAGGTATTAGAAGAATATCCTG
ATTCAGGTGAAAATATTGTTGATGCGCTGGCAGTGTTCCTGCGCCGGTTGCATTCGATTCCTGTTTGTAA
TTGTCCTTTTAACAGCGATCGCGTATTTCGTCTCGCTCAGGCGCAATCACGAATGAATAACGGTTTGGTT
GATGCGAGTGATTTTGATGACGAGCGTAATGGCTGGCCTGTTGAACAAGTCTGGAAAGAAATGCATAAAC
TTTTGCCATTCTCACCGGATTCAGTCGTCACTCATGGTGATTTCTCACTTGATAACCTTATTTTTGACGA
GGGGAAATTAATAGGTTGTATTGATGTTGGACGAGTCGGAATCGCAGACCGATACCAGGATCTTGCCATC
CTATGGAACTGCCTCGGTGAGTTTTCTCCTTCATTACAGAAACGGCTTTTTCAAAAATATGGTATTGATA
ATCCTGATATGAATAAATTGCAGTTTCATTTGATGCTCGATGAGTTTTTCTAATCAGAATTGGTTAATTG
GTTGTAACACTGGCAGAGCATTACGCTGACTTGACGGGACGGCGCAAGCTCATGACCAAAATCCCTTAAC
GTGAGTTACGCGTCGTTCCACTGAGCGTCAGACCCCGTAGAAAAGATCAAAGGATCTTCTTGAGATCCTT
TTTTTCTGCGCGTAATCTGCTGCTTGCAAACAAAAAAACCACCGCTACCAGCGGTGGTTTGTTTGCCGGA
TCAAGAGCTACCAACTCTTTTTCCGAAGGTAACTGGCTTCAGCAGAGCGCAGATACCAAATACTGTTCTT
CTAGTGTAGCCGTAGTTAGGCCACCACTTCAAGAACTCTGTAGCACCGCCTACATACCTCGCTCTGCTAA
TCCTGTTACCAGTGGCTGCTGCCAGTGGCGATAAGTCGTGTCTTACCGGGTTGGACTCAAGACGATAGTT
ACCGGATAAGGCGCAGCGGTCGGGCTGAACGGGGGGTTCGTGCACACAGCCCAGCTTGGAGCGAACGACC
TACACCGAACTGAGATACCTACAGCGTGAGCTATGAGAAAGCGCCACGCTTCCCGAAGGGAGAAAGGCGG
ACAGGTATCCGGTAAGCGGCAGGGTCGGAACAGGAGAGCGCACGAGGGAGCTTCCAGGGGGAAACGCCTG
GTATCTTTATAGTCCTGTCGGGTTTCGCCACCTCTGACTTGAGCGTCGATTTTTGTGATGCTCGTCAGGG
GGGCGGAGCCTATGGAAAAACGCCAGCAACGCGGCCTTTTTACGGTTCCTGGCCTTTTGCTGGCCTTTTG
CTCACATGTTCTTTCCTGCGTTATCCCCTGATTCTGTGGATAACCGTATTACCGCCTTTGAGTGAGCTGA
TACCGCTCGCCGCAGCCGAACGACCGAGCGCAGCGAGTCAGTGAGCGAGGAAGCGGAAGAGCGCCCAATA
CGCAAACCGCCTCTCCCCGCGCGTTGGCCGATTCATTAATGCAGCTGGCACGACAGGTTTCCCGACTGGA
AAGCGGGCAGTGAGCGCAACGCAATTAATACGCGTACCGCTAGCCAGGAAGAGTTTGTAGAAACGCAAAA
AGGCCATCCGTCAGGATGGCCTTCTGCTTAGTTTGATGCCTGGCAGTTTATGGCGGGCGTCCTGCCCGCC
ACCCTCCGGGCCGTTGCTTCACAACGTTCAAATCCGCTCCCGGCGGATTTGTCCTACTCAGGAGAGCGTT
CACCGACAAACAACAGATAAAACGAAAGGCCCAGTCTTCCGACTGAGCCTTTCGTTTTATTTGATGCCTG
GCAGTTCCCTACTCTCGCGTTAACGCTAGCATGGATGTTTTCCCAGTCACGACGTTGTAAAACGACGGCC
AGTCTTAAGCTCGGGCCC
Features (pLannotate 1.2.2; 10 found; start..end, strand, type, name):
      1..100     +  protein_bind   attL1: mutant version of attL; recombination site for the Gateway® LR reaction LR Clonase™
    106..1770    +  CDS            FLVCR1: FLVC1_HUMAN - Also known as FLVCR. Experimental evidence at protein level: Swiss-Prot protein existence level 1. [Isoform 2]: Heme transporter that promotes heme efflux from the mitochondrion to the cytoplasm. Essential for erythroid differentiation. From Homo sapiens (Human).
   1775..1874    -  protein_bind   attL2: mutant version of attL; recombination site for the Gateway® LR reaction LR Clonase™
   1892..1910    -  promoter       T7 promoter: promoter for bacteriophage T7 RNA polymerase
   2044..2853    +  CDS            KanR: aminoglycoside phosphotransferase; aph(3')-Ia; confers resistance to kanamycin in bacteria or G418 (Geneticin®) in eukaryotes
   3000..3588    +  rep_origin     ori: high-copy-number ColE1/pMB1/pBR322/pUC origin of replication
   3771..3863    +  CDS            lacI (fragment): lac repressor; lacI; The lac repressor binds to the lac operator to inhibit transcription in E. coli. This inhibition can be relieved by adding lactose or isopropyl-β-D-thiogalactopyranoside (IPTG).
   3918..3945    -  terminator     rrnB T2 terminator: transcription terminator T2 from the E. coli rrnB gene
   4077..4120    +  terminator     rrnB T1 terminator: Escherichia coli rrnB; transcription terminator T1 from the E. coli rrnB gene
   4167..4203    -  CDS            lacZα (fragment): LacZα fragment of β-galactosidase; lacZ fragment
