[The description below was written by a language model from this plasmid's Addgene catalogue record and pLannotate feature annotations shown in this document.]
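Description:
pDONR221-FLVCR1_STOP is a Gateway entry clone built on the pDONR221 backbone, carrying a codon-optimized open reading frame for human FLVCR1 (also known as FLVCR, MFSD7B or SLC49A1), a heme transporter of the solute carrier family. The complete plasmid is 4,218 nt, and the depositor's sequence and the repository's sequencing result give the same set of features, differing only in where numbering begins. It is propagated in E. coli as a high-copy plasmid through a ColE1/pUC-type origin and selected with kanamycin via the aminoglycoside phosphotransferase gene (KanR).

The FLVCR1 coding sequence (insert listed as 1,668 bp) sits between attL1 and attL2, the recombination sites used in the Gateway LR reaction, so the ORF can be moved directionally into any attR-containing destination vector. Although the catalogue classifies the vector type as mammalian expression, the entry clone itself has no annotated eukaryotic promoter or polyadenylation signal driving the insert. Expression depends on the regulatory elements of the chosen destination vector. A T7 promoter lies just outside attL2 facing back toward the insert, and rrnB T1 and T2 terminators upstream of attL1 shield the cassette from read-through transcription. The short lacI and lacZα fragments are backbone remnants.

Because this version retains a STOP codon at the end of the ORF, it suits destination vectors producing untagged or N-terminally tagged protein. A companion clone lacking the stop codon exists for C-terminal fusions. The plasmid belongs to a consortium collection of solute carrier transporter clones intended for subcloning into custom expression vectors.
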