Addgene plasmid #161058: pDONR221-FLVCR1_STOP
Purpose: Gateway entry clone with codon-optimized ORF sequence for subcloning into custom expression vectors. Contains a STOP codon at the end of the codon-optimized ORF sequence.
Depositing lab: RESOLUTE Consortium & Giulio Superti-Furga. Depositing organization: CeMM Research Center for Molecular Medicine. Publication: The RESOLUTE consortium: unlocking SLC transporters for drug discovery. Superti-Furga G, Lackner D, Wiedmer T, Ingles-Prieto A, Barbosa B, Girardi E, Goldmann U, Gurtl B, Klavins K, Klimek C, Lindinger S, Lineiro-Retes E, Muller AC, Onstein S, Redinger G, Reil D, Sedlyarov V, Wolf G, Crawford M, Everley R, ... Steppan CM. Nat Rev Drug Discov. 2020 Jul;19(7):429-430. doi: 10.1038/d41573-020-00056-6. PubMed 32265506.
Backbone
  Vector backbone: pDONR221
  Backbone manufacturer: ThermoFisher Scientific
  Backbone size w/o insert (bp): 2550
  Vector type: Mammalian Expression
Growth in bacteria
  Bacterial resistance: Kanamycin, 50 μg/mL
  Growth temperature: 37°C
  Growth strain: NEB Stable
  Copy number: High Copy
Gene/Insert
  Gene/Insert name: FLVCR1 (alt name: FLVCR, MFSD7B, PCA, SLC49A1, AXPC1)
  Species: H. sapiens (human)
  Insert size (bp): 1668
  Entrez Gene: FLVCR1 (a.k.a. AXPC1, FLVCR, MFSD7B, PCA, PCARP, SLC49A1)
  Cloning method: Gateway Cloning
  Sequencing primers: 5′ M13-fwd; 3′ M13-rev
Terms and licenses: Academic/Nonprofit Terms; Industry Terms
Depositor comments: This plasmid contains a STOP codon at the end of the codon-optimized ORF. For the version of this plasmid that does not contain a STOP codon, please see Addgene plasmid 131892 For more information on the full Resolute plasmid collection, please see www.addgene.org/depositor-collections/re-solute/. Please provide your feedback on this plasmid to the RESOLUTE consortium by filling out their RESOLUTE repository feedback form: https://forms.office.com/Pages/ResponsePage.aspx?id=0e05yklzmkS7rjFGQL4N7z4feCLQvEJAmVcOCM_u885UN1JJRko0Ukg4TVQwNTZLOUxPQVJWT1NHUCQlQCN0PWcu
How to cite: pDONR221-FLVCR1_STOP was a gift from RESOLUTE Consortium & Giulio Superti-Furga (Addgene plasmid # 161058 ; http://n2t.net/addgene:161058 ; RRID:Addgene_161058)
