>Addgene plasmid #161058 | pDONR221-FLVCR1_STOP | depositor partial sequence | sequence record 312051 | Codon-optimized ORF of FLVCR1
ATGGCCAGGCCCGACGATGAGGAGGGAGCAGCAGTGGCACCTGGACACCCACTGGCCAAGGGCTATCTGC
CACTGCCTAGGGGAGCACCTGTGGGCAAGGAGAGCGTGGAGCTGCAGAATGGCCCAAAGGCAGGCACCTT
CCCTGTGAACGGAGCACCAAGGGACTCCCTGGCAGCAGCATCTGGCGTGCTGGGAGGACCCCAGACACCT
CTGGCCCCAGAGGAGGAGACCCAGGCAAGGCTGCTGCCAGCAGGAGCAGGAGCCGAGACACCTGGAGCAG
AGAGCTCCCCACTGCCACTGACCGCCCTGAGCCCTCGGAGATTCGTGGTGCTGCTGATCTTTTCTCTGTA
CAGCCTGGTGAATGCCTTTCAGTGGATCCAGTATTCCATCATCTCTAACGTGTTCGAGGGCTTTTACGGC
GTGACCCTGCTGCACATCGACTGGCTGTCCATGGTGTACATGCTGGCCTATGTGCCCCTGATCTTCCCTG
CCACCTGGCTGCTGGATACAAGGGGACTGAGACTGACAGCCCTGCTGGGATCTGGCCTGAATTGCCTGGG
CGCCTGGATCAAGTGTGGCAGCGTGCAGCAGCACCTGTTTTGGGTGACCATGCTGGGACAGTGCCTGTGC
TCCGTGGCACAGGTGTTCATCCTGGGACTGCCAAGCAGGATCGCATCCGTGTGGTTTGGACCAAAGGAGG
TGTCTACCGCATGCGCAACAGCCGTGCTGGGAAATCAGCTGGGAACAGCAGTGGGCTTCCTGCTGCCACC
TGTGCTGGTGCCCAACACCCAGAATGACACAAACCTGCTGGCCTGTAACATCAGCACCATGTTTTATGGC
ACATCCGCCGTGGCCACCCTGCTGTTCATCCTGACCGCCATCGCCTTTAAGGAGAAGCCAAGGTACCCAC
CATCTCAGGCACAGGCCGCCCTGCAGGATAGCCCTCCAGAGGAGTACTCTTATAAGAAGAGCATCAGAAA
TCTGTTCAAGAACATCCCCTTTGTGCTGCTGCTGATCACATACGGCATCATGACCGGCGCCTTCTATTCC
GTGTCTACACTGCTGAATCAGATGATCCTGACCTACTATGAGGGAGAGGAGGTGAACGCAGGAAGGATCG
GACTGACCCTGGTGGTGGCAGGAATGGTGGGAAGCATCCTGTGCGGCCTGTGGCTGGACTACACCAAGAC
ATATAAGCAGACCACACTGATCGTGTATATCCTGTCCTTCATCGGCATGGTCATCTTCACCTTCACCCTG
GATCTGAGATACATCATCATCGTGTTTGTGACAGGCGGCGTGCTGGGCTTCTTTATGACCGGCTATCTGC
CCCTGGGCTTCGAGTTTGCCGTGGAGATCACATACCCTGAGTCCGAGGGCACCTCTAGCGGCCTGCTGAA
TGCCTCTGCCCAGATCTTCGGCATCCTGTTTACACTGGCCCAGGGCAAGCTGACCTCTGATTACGGCCCT
AAGGCCGGCAACATCTTCCTGTGCGTGTGGATGTTTATCGGCATCATCCTGACAGCCCTGATCAAGTCCG
ACCTGAGGCGCCACAACATCAATATCGGCATCACCAACGTGGATGTGAAGGCCATCCCAGCCGACAGCCC
CACAGATCAGGAGCCAAAGACCGTGATGCTGTCCAAGCAGAGCGAGTCCGCCATCTAA
